>Addgene plasmid #54263 | mEmerald-Supervillin-45 | depositor partial sequence | sequence record 84404 | insert sequence
GATCCGCTAGCGCTACCGGTCGCCACCATGGTGAGCAAGGGCGAGGAGCTGTTCACCGGGGTGGTGCCCA
TCCTGGTCGAGCTGGACGGCGACGTAAACGGCCACAAGTTCAGCGTGTCCGGCGAGGGCGAGGGCGATGC
CACCTACGGCAAGCTGACCCTGAAGTTCATCTGCACCACCGGCAAGCTGCCCGTGCCCTGGCCCACCCTC
GTGACCACCTTGACCTACGGCGTGCAGTGCTTCGCCCGCTACCCCGACCACATGAAGCAGCACGACTTCT
TCAAGTCCGCCATGCCCGAAGGCTACGTCCAGGAGCGCACCATCTTCTTCAAGGACGACGGCAACTACAA
GACCCGCGCCGAGGTGAAGTTCGAGGGCGACACCCTGGTGAACCGCATCGAGCTGAAGGGCATCGACTTC
AAGGAGGACGGCAACATCCTGGGGCACAAGCTGGAGTACAACTACAACAGCCACAAGGTCTATATCACCG
CCGACAAGCAGAAGAACGGCATCAAGGTGAACTTCAAGACCCGCCACAACATCGAGGACGGCAGCGTGCA
GCTCGCCGACCACTACCAGCAGAACACCCCCATCGGCGACGGCCCCGTGCTGCTGCCCGACAACCACTAC
CTGAGCACCCAGTCCAAGCTGAGCAAAGACCCCAACGAGAAGCGCGATCACATGGTCCTGCTGGAGTTCG
TGACCGCCGCCGGGATCACTCTCGGCATGGACGAGCTGTACAAGTCCGGACTCAGATCTCGAGCTCAAGC
TTCGAATTCTGCAGTCGACGGTACCTTCGATGCTCAGCTTTTAGCTGCCCTTCCTAAAGTTGCAGAATTA
AGAAAAATCTTTGAACCAAAGAGGAAAGAATTTTTAGAAATGAAAAGAAAAGAAAGAATTGCCCGGCGCT
TAGAAGGAATTGAAACCGACACGCAGCCCATCCTCTTGCAGAGCTGCACGGGCTTGGTGACTCATCGCCT
GCTGGAGGAGGACACACCCAGATACATGCGTGCCACAGACCCGGCCAGCCCGCACATTGGTCGATCAAAT
GAAGAAGAAGAAACTTCAGATTCTTCACTAGAAAAGCAGACTCGATCCAAACAGTGCACAGAAACCTCAG
GCATCCATGCTGACTCGCCCTACAGTTCAGGCATCATGGACACCCAGAGCCTCGAGTCCAAAGCCGAAAG
AATCGCCAGGTACAAAGCAGAGAGAAGACGGCAGCTGGCAGAAAAGTATGGGCTCACCCTGGATCCGGAA
GCAGACTCTGAAACTCCATCTCGATACAGCAGGTCCAGAAAGGACCCCGAGGCTGCGGAGAAAAGGGGAG
TAAGAAGCGAGCGATCGGCCGAGTCCAGCAGAGACGCCGGCTCATCCTACTCCAGGACTGAGCTCTCGGG
GCTCAGGACCTGCGTGGCTGAGTCCAAGGACTANGGCCTGCACCGGAGTGACGGTGTTTCCGACACAGAG
GTGCTGCTCAATGCAGAAAACCAAAGACGCGGTCAAGAGCCCAGTGCCACCGGGCTGGCCCGAGACCTGC
CCCTTGCAGGGGAGGTCTCCTCTTCTTTCTCATTCTCCGGGCGAGACTCTGCCCTCGGTGAAGTGCCAAG
GTCCCCAAAGGCAGTGCACAGCCTGCCCAGTCCATCGCCTGGGCAGCCGGCCTCCCCAAGCCACTCCACC
AGTGACCTGCCACTCCCTGCGGAGGCTCGAGCCAGGTCAACTTCAAATTCAGAAATGCCAGCTGCCGAGG
ATGAAGAAAAGGTCGATGAGCGAGCGAGGCTGAGCGTCGCTGCTAAGAGGCTGCTCTTCAGGGAGATGGA
GAAGTCGTTTGACGAGAAGAGCGTCCCAAAGCGCCGCTCCCGCAATGCGGCCGTGGAGCAGAGGCTGCGG
CGCCTCCAGGACCGGTCCCACACGCAGCCCGTCACCACCGAGGAGGTGGTCATTGCAGCCACATTGCAGG
CGTCTGCTCACCAAAAGGCACTAGCCAGAGACCAGACAAACGAGAGCAAAGATTCTGCTGAGCAGGGAGA
ACCTGACTCCTCCACTCTGAGCTTAGCGGAGAAGCTGGCCTTGTTTAACAAACTATCTCAGCCGGTCTCA
AAAGCCATTTCAACACGGAACAGATTAGACATGAGACAGAGGAGGATGAATGCTCGTTATCAAACCCAGC
CGGTCACGCTTGGAGAAGTGGAACAGGTGCAGAGTGGCAAGCTCATGGCTTTCTCTCCCACCATTAACAC
TTCCGTGTCCACCGTGGCATCTACCGTCCCCCCCATGTATGCAGGAAATCTTCGGACAAAGCCACTTCCA
GATGACAGCTTTGGTGCCACTGAGCAGAAGTTTGCTTCTTCGCTAGAAAACTCCGACTCCCCAGTTAGAA
GCATCCTGAAATCCCAAGGCTGGCAGCCCTCGGTCGAGGGTGCTGGGAGCAAAGCAATGTTGAGAGAATT
TGAAGAGACAGAACGCAAGGGAGGCTTGACAGGTGGAGATGGCGGGGTTACAAAGTATGGGTCCTTCGAG
GAAGCAGAGCTGTCCTACCCCGTCCTCAGCAGAGTCCGGGAGGGAGACAACCATAAAGAGGCCATCTATG
CCCTTCCGAGGAAAGGAAGCCTGGAGCTCGCCCATCCTCCCATCGCCCAGCTTGGTGATGACCTGAAGGA
ATTTTCCACCCCAAAGAGCACCATGCAGGCAAGCCCAGACTGGAAGGAGAGGCAGCTCTTTGAAGAGAAG
GTGGACTTGGAGAATGTCACAAAGAGGAAGTTTTCGCTGAAAGCCGCGGAGTTCGGGGAACCCACTTCTG
AGCAGACCGGCGCGGCTGCTGGGAAACCGGCTGCTCCGACTGCAACCCCGGTGTCCTGGAAGCCGCAGGA
TCCCTCCGAACAGCCTCAGGAGAAGCGGTATCAGAGCCCGTGTGCGATGTTTGCTGCTGGAGAGATCAAA
GCCCCGGCGGTGGAGGGCAGCCTCGACTCCCCCAGCAAAACCATGTCCATTAAAGAAAGATTAGCACTGT
TGAAGAAGAGCGGTGAGGAAGACTGGAGAAACAGACTCAACAGAAAGCAGGAATACGGCAAAGCCTCCAT
CACCAGCAGCCTGCACATCCAAGAGACGGAGCAGTCACTCAAGAAGAAGCGGGTCACAGAAAGTCGAGAG
AGCCAGATGACTATTGAAGAGAGAAAGCATCTCATCACCGTGAGAGAGGACGCCTGGAAGACCAGGGGCA
AAGGAGCAGCCAACGACTCTACCCAGTTTACTGTGGCCGGCAGGATGGTGAAGCGAGGTCTGGCGTCCCC
CACTGCCATCACCCCGGTAGCATCCCCTGTTTCCAGCAAAGCAAGGGGCACTACACCAGTTTCCAGACCC
CTGGAAGATATCGAAGCCAGACCAGACATGCAGTTAGAGTCGGACCTCAAGCTGGACAGGCTGGAAACCT
TCCTAAGAAGGCTGAATAACAAAGTTGGTGGGATGCAAGAAACAGTCCTCACTGTCACTGGGAAATCGGT
GAAAGAGGTGATGAAGCCGGACGATGATGAAACCTTTGCCAAGTTTTACCGCAGCGTGGACTCCTCTCTA
CCGAGAAGCCCCGTAGAGCTGGACGAGGATTTCGATGTCATTTTTGATCCTTATGCCCCCAGGTTGACAT
CCTCGGTGGCTGAGCACAAGCGTGCCGTGCGGCCCAAGCGCCGGGTCCAGGCTTCCAAAAACCCCCTGAA
GATGCTGGCCGCGAGGGAAGATCTCCTGCAGGAGTACACTGAGCAGAGACTGAACGTGGCCTTCGTGGAG
TCAAAGCGGATGAAAGTCGAAAAGTTGTCCGCCAACTCCAGCTTCTCAGAAGTCACCCTGGCGGGGTTAG
CCAGCAAAGAAAACTTCAGCAACGTCAGCCTGCGGAGCGTCAACCTGACGGAACAGAATTCCAACAACAG
TGCAGTGCCCTACAAGAAGCTGATGCTGCTGCAGGTTAAAGGAAGAAGACACGTGCAGACGCGGCTGGTG
GAGCCTCGCGCCCCCTCCCTCAACAGCGGGGACTGCTTCCTCCTGCTCTCGCCCCATCACTGCTTCCTGT
GGGTCGGAGAGTTCGCCAACGTGATCGAGAAGGCGAAGGCCTCAGAACTTGCGAGTTTAATTCAGACCAA
GAGGGAACTTGGTTGTAGAGCAACTTACATCCAGACTGTTGAAGAAGGAATTAATACACACACACATGCA
GCCAAAGACTTCTGGAAGCTTCTGGGCGGCCAAGCCAGTTACCAATCCGCCGGAGACCCAAAGGAGGATG
AGCTCTATGAAACGGCCATAATAGAGACCAACTGCATTTACCGTCTGATGGATGACAAACTCGTTCCTGA
TGATGACTACTGGGGGAAGATCCCAAAGTGCTCCCTCCTGCAATCAAAAGAGGTACTGGTGTTTGATTTT
GGGAGTGAAGTTTACGTGTGGCATGGAAAAGAAGTCACATTAGCACAACGGAAAATCGCCTTTCAGCTGG
CAAAGCACTTGTGGAATGGAACCTTTGACTACGAGAATTGTGACATTAACCCGCTGGATCCTGGGGAATG
CAATCCCCTCATTCCCAGGAAAGGACAGGGGCGGCCCGACTGGGCAATATTTGGGAGACTTACAGAACAC
AATGAGACGATCTTGTTCAAAGAGAAATTCCTTGATTGGACGGAACTGAAGAGACCTAACGAGAAGAACG
CCAGCGAACTCGCGCAGCACAAGGACGATGCCCGGGCAGAGGTCAAGCCTTACGACGTGACGCGGATGGT
GCCCGTGCCCCAGACAACAGCCGGCACCGTGCTGGATGGGGTCAACGTGGGCCGAGGCTACGGGCTGGTG
GAAGGGGACGACCGGAGGCAGTTCGAGATCGCCAGCATCTCAGTGGACGTCTGGCACATCCTGGAGTTCG
ACTACAGCAGGCTCCCCAAGCAGAGCATCGGGCAGTTCCACGAAGGCGATGCCTACGTGGTGAAGTGGAA
GTTCATCGTGAGCACTGCAGTGGGAAGCCGGCAGAAGGGGGAGCACTCGGTCAGGGTGGCTGGCAAAGAG
AAATGTGTCTACTTCTTCTGGCAAGGCCGCCAGTCGACCGTGAGTGAGAAGGGCACATCAGCTCTGATGA
CAGTGGAGCTGGACGAGGAAAGGGGGGCCCAGGTCCAGGTCCTGCAGGGCAAGGAGCCCCCCTGTTTCCT
GCAGTGCTTCCAGGGGGGGATGGTGGTCCACTCCGGGAGACGGGAGGAGGAGGAAGAGAACACACAGAGC
GAGTGGCGGCTGTACTGTGTGCGCGGAGAGGTGCCTGTGGAGGGGAACTTGCTGGAGGTGGCCTGTCACT
GCAGCAGCCTCAGGTCTAGGACGTCCATGGTTGTCCTCAACGTCCACAAAGCCCTCATCTACCTGTGGCA
TGGATGCAAAGCCCAGGCCCACACGAAGGAGGTCGGACGGACTGCAGCCAATAAAATCAAGGACCAATGT
CCCCTGGAGGCCGGGCTGCACAGTAGCAGCAAAGTGACAATTCATGAGTGTGATGAAGGCTCGGAGCCCC
TGGGGTTCTGGGACGCTCTGGGGAGGAGAGACCGGAAAGCCTACGACTGCATGCTTCAAGATCCTGGAAA
TTTTAACTTCACACCCCGCCTGTTCATCCTCAGCAGCTCCTCTGGTGACTTCTCAGCCACAGAGTTCATG
TATCCCGCCCGAGACCCCTCTGTGGTCAACTCTATGCCCTTCCTGCAGGAAGACCTATACAGTGCCCCAC
AGCCAGCACTCTTCCTTGTTGACAATCACCACGAGGTGTACCTCTGGCAAGGCTGGTGGCCCATCGAGAA
CAAGATCACGGGCTCCGCGCGCATCCGCTGGGCCTCGGACCGGAAGAGCGCCATGGAGACAGTGCTGCAG
TACTGCCGAGGGAAAAACCTGAAGAAGCCGCCCCCCAAGTCTTACCTCATCCACGCTGGCCTGGAACCCC
TGACCTTCACCAACATGTTCCCCAGCTGGGAGCACAGAGAAGACATTGCAGAGATCACGGAGATGGACAC
GGAAGTTTCAAATCAGATCACCCTAGTGGAGGATGTCTTAGCCAAACTGTGTAAGACCATTTACCCACTG
GCCGACCTCCTAGCCAGGCCGCTCCCTGAGGGAGTTGACCCTCTGAAGCTGGAGATCTATCTCACCGACG
AGGACTTCGAGTTTGCACTAGACATGACCCGAGACGAGTACAATGCACTGCCCGCTTGGAAGCAGGTGAA
CCTGAAGAAAGCGAAAGGTCTGTTCTGAGTCAGGAGATGCTGGAGGAACCTGGGTGGTCACTTTCAATAC
TGATGGACCAGGAAAATGGATGTTTAATCGAATTCCCGCGGCCTTCTAGATAACTGATCATAATCAGCCA
TACCAC
