>Addgene plasmid #54263 | mEmerald-Supervillin-45 | addgene partial sequence | sequence record 92365 | EGFP-C 5'-CATGGTCCTGCTGGAGTTCGTG-3'
GACGAGCTGTACAAGTCCGGACTCAGATCTCGAGCTCAAGCTTCGAATTCTGCAGTCGACGGTACCTTCG
ATGCTCAGCTTTTAGCTGCCCTTCCTAAAGTTGCAGAATTAAGAAAAATCTTTGAACCAAAGAGGAAAGA
ATTTTTAGAAATGAAAAGAAAAGAAAGAATTGCCCGGCGCTTAGAAGGAATTGAAACCGACACGCAGCCC
ATCCTCTTGCAGAGCTGCACGGGCTTGGTGACTCATCGCCTGCTGGAGGAGGACACACCCAGATACATGC
GTGCCACAGACCCGGCCAGCCCGCACATTGGTCGATCAAATGAAGAAGAAGAAACTTCAGATTCTTCACT
AGAAAAGCAGACTCGATCCAAACAGTGCACAGAAACCTCAGGCATCCATGCTGACTCGCCCTACAGTTCA
GGCATCATGGACACCCAGAGCCTCGAGTCCAAAGCCGAAAGAATCGCCAGGTACAAAGCAGAGAGAAGAC
GGCAGCTGGCAGAAAAGTATGGGCTCACCCTGGATCCGGAAGCAGACTCTGAAACTCCATCTCGATACAG
CAGGTCCAGAAAGGACCCCGAGGCTGCGGAGAAAAGGGGAGTAAGAAGCGAGCGATCGGCCGAGTCCAGC
AGAGACGCCGGCTCATCCTACTCCAGGACTGAGCTCTCGGGGCTCAGGACCTGCGTGGCTGAGTCCAAGG
ACTACGGCCTGCACCGGAGTGACGGTGTTTCCGACACAGAGGTGCTGCTCAATGCAGAAAACCAAAGACG
CGGTCAAGAGCCCAGTGCCACCGGGCTGGCCCGAGACCTGCCCCTTGCAGGGGAGGTCTCCTCTTCTTTC
TCATTCTCCGGGCGAGACTCTGCCCTCGGTGAAGTGCCAAGGTCC
