[The description below was written by a language model from this plasmid's Addgene catalogue record.]
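Description:
mEmerald-Supervillin-45 is a mammalian expression plasmid built on an mEmerald fluorescent-protein backbone (about 4.75 kb without the insert). It is maintained as a high-copy plasmid in E. coli under kanamycin selection, and it carries a neomycin resistance marker that allows G418 selection of transfected mammalian cells. The record does not include a feature table, so the origins of replication and the exact arrangement of the resistance cassette are not stated. The listed 3′ sequencing primer suggests that an SV40 polyadenylation signal lies downstream of the insert.

The payload is the coding sequence for bovine (B. taurus) supervillin, expressed from the CMV promoter, a strong constitutive promoter in most mammalian cell lines. mEmerald, a bright green GFP derivative, is supplied by the backbone and fused to the N terminus of supervillin, so the cell produces a single mEmerald-supervillin fusion protein. The "45" in the name may refer to the linker between the two parts, but the record does not explain it, and the cloning method is listed as unknown.

Supervillin is an actin-binding protein associated with the plasma membrane, and the depositor lists the fusion's localization as membrane/actin. With excitation at 487 nm and emission at 509 nm, the fusion can be imaged with standard GFP/FITC filter sets. The construct is intended as a fluorescent localization marker for visualizing supervillin and the membrane-associated actin structures it labels by fluorescence microscopy in transfected mammalian cells, either transiently or after G418 selection of stable lines.
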