Addgene plasmid #54263: mEmerald-Supervillin-45
Purpose: Localization: Membrane/Actin, Excitation: 487, Emission: 509
Depositing lab: Michael Davidson. Depositing organization: Florida State University, Tallahassee.
Backbone
  Vector backbone: mEmerald
  Backbone size w/o insert (bp): 4750
  Vector type: Mammalian Expression
  Selectable markers: Neomycin (select with G418)
Growth in bacteria
  Bacterial resistance: Kanamycin, 50 μg/mL
  Growth temperature: 37°C
  Growth strain: DH5alpha
  Copy number: High Copy
Gene/Insert
  Gene/Insert name: Supervillin (alt name: NM_174190.2)
  Species: B. taurus (bovine)
  Promoter: CMV
  Tag / fusion protein: mEmerald (N terminal on backbone)
  Cloning method: Unknown
  Sequencing primers: 5′ CMV-F; 3′ SV40pA-R
Terms and licenses: Academic/Nonprofit Terms; Industry Terms
Depositor comments: . Excitation = 487; Emission = 509. Localization data: Membrane/Actin
How to cite: mEmerald-Supervillin-45 was a gift from Michael Davidson (Addgene plasmid # 54263 ; http://n2t.net/addgene:54263 ; RRID:Addgene_54263)
